Addgene plasmid #148826: pAc5.1B-lambdaN-HA-DmBam-V32E_AG
Purpose: Insect Expression of DmBam-V32E
Depositing lab: Elisa Izaurralde. Depositing organization: Max Planck Institute for Developmental Biology. Publication: Drosophila Bag-of-marbles directly interacts with the CAF40 subunit of the CCR4-NOT complex to elicit repression of mRNA targets. Sgromo A, Raisch T, Backhaus C, Keskeny C, Alva V, Weichenrieder O, Izaurralde E. RNA. 2018 Mar;24(3):381-395. doi: 10.1261/rna.064584.117. Epub 2017 Dec 18. PubMed 29255063.
Backbone
  Vector backbone: Unknown
  Vector type: Insect Expression
Growth in bacteria
  Bacterial resistance: Ampicillin, 100 μg/mL
  Growth temperature: 37°C
  Growth strain: DH5alpha
  Copy number: Low Copy
Gene/Insert
  Gene/Insert name: DmBam-V32E
  Species: D. melanogaster (fly)
  Mutation: one non silent mutation A239 to S, described as natural variant at UniProt.: P22745 (NCBI NM:057452.3).
  Entrez Gene: bam (a.k.a. Dmel_CG10422, BAM, Bam, Bam-C, BamC, BamF, CG10422, Dmel\CG10422, alpha, fs(3)neo61, ham)
  Cloning method: Unknown
Terms and licenses: Academic/Nonprofit Terms; Industry Terms: Not Available to Industry
Depositor comments: Plasmids from this collection were made available to the research community and donated after the lab closed. Please note that the sequence provided by the depositing laboratory may be theoretical/predicted or based on Sanger sequencing results. There may be discrepancies between sequencing results obtained by Addgene and the depositor sequence. If an Addgene verified sequence is not available, please contact before placing your order to request that our lab fully sequence the plasmid.
How to cite: pAc5.1B-lambdaN-HA-DmBam-V32E_AG was a gift from Elisa Izaurralde (Addgene plasmid # 148826 ; http://n2t.net/addgene:148826 ; RRID:Addgene_148826)
