[The description below was written by a language model from this plasmid's Addgene catalogue record and pLannotate feature annotations shown in this document.]
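Description:
pAc5.1B-lambdaN-HA-DmBam-V32E_AG is a 6,816 nt insect-cell expression plasmid. The catalogue lists its backbone as unknown, though the name and feature layout point to a pAc5.1-type vector. It is propagated in E. coli using a ColE1/pUC-family origin and selected with ampicillin through the bla gene under its own promoter. The repository lists it as low copy, even though the annotated origin is of the high-copy class. Short annotated fragments of a tetracycline resistance gene and SV40 large T antigen appear to be non-functional backbone remnants.

Expression is driven by the Drosophila melanogaster actin 5C promoter, a strong constitutive promoter commonly used in fly cell lines, and terminated by an SV40 polyadenylation signal. The open reading frame begins with a short fragment of the bacteriophage lambda N protein, followed by a single-repeat-sized HA epitope match and then the full Drosophila bam (Bag-of-marbles) coding sequence. The lambda N peptide binds BoxB RNA hairpins, so the fusion can be artificially tethered to a BoxB-containing reporter mRNA to test its effect on that transcript, while HA allows detection or immunoprecipitation. A V5 tag from the backbone lies downstream of bam, but the record does not state whether it is in frame and translated.

The insert carries the V32E substitution named in the construct. It also carries an A239S change that the depositor describes as a natural variant. The associated study concerns direct binding of Bam to the CAF40 subunit of the CCR4-NOT complex and repression of mRNA targets, which suggests V32E serves as a point mutant for probing that activity. The record does not spell out its effect. The depositor sequence may be theoretical rather than fully verified.
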