Features (pLannotate 1.2.2; 11 found; start..end, strand, type, name):
     56..2568    +  promoter       Ac5 promoter: Drosophila melanogaster actin 5C promoter
   2588..2653    +  CDS            N (fragment): REGN_LAMBD - Experimental evidence at protein level: Swiss-Prot protein existence level 1. Plays a role as a transcriptional antitermination factor that allows the virus to initiate its lytic phase. Activates expression of the delayed viral early genes by modifying host RNA polymerase (RNAP) into a form that is resistant to termination signals. This antitermination function requires the host NusA protein which serves to stabilize the interaction between antitermination protein N and host RNA polymerase. From Escherichia phage lambda (Bacteriophage lambda).
   2678..2704    +  CDS            3xHA (fragment): three tandem HA epitope tags
   2756..4081    +  CDS            bam: BAM_DROME - Experimental evidence at protein level: Swiss-Prot protein existence level 1. Required to initiate both male and female gametogenesis. May regulate cystoblast cell divisions. From Drosophila melanogaster (Fruit fly).
   4101..4142    +  CDS            V5 tag: epitope tag from simian virus 5
   4242..4376    -  polyA_signal   SV40 poly(A) signal: SV40 polyadenylation signal
   4399..4483    -  CDS            large T antigen (fragment): large T antigen from SV40 (simian virus 40)
   4484..4954    +  CDS            TcR (fragment): tetracycline efflux protein; tet; confers resistance to tetracycline
   4998..5586    -  rep_origin     ori: high-copy-number ColE1/pMB1/pBR322/pUC origin of replication
   5757..6617    -  CDS            AmpR: β-lactamase; bla; confers resistance to ampicillin, carbenicillin, and related antibiotics
   6618..6722    -  promoter       AmpR promoter: bla
>Addgene plasmid #148826 | pAc5.1B-lambdaN-HA-DmBam-V32E_AG | depositor full sequence | sequence record 291274 | Full Sequence
CTTCAAGGAATTAATTCTATATTCTAAAAACACAAATGATACTTCTAAAAAAAATCATGAATGGCATCAA
CTCTGAATCAAATCTTTGCAGATGCACCTACTTCTCATTTCCACTGTCACATCATTTTTCCAGATCTCGC
TGCCTGTTATGTGGCCCACAAACCAAGACACGTTTTATGGCCATTAAAGCTGGCTGATCGTCGCCAAACA
CCAAATACATATCAATATGTACATTCGAGAAAGAAGCGATCAAAGAAGCGTCTTCGGGCGAGTAGGAGAA
TGCGGAGGAGAAGGAGAACGAGCTGATCTAGTATCTCTCCACAATCCAATGCCAACTGACCAACTGGCCA
TATTCGGAGCAATTTGAAGCCAATTTCCATCGCCTGGCGATCGCTCCATTCTTGGCTATATGTTTTTCAC
CGTTCCCGGGGCCATTTTCAAAGACTCGTCGGTAAGATAAGATTGTGTCACTCGCTGTCTCTCTTCATTT
GTCGAAGAATGCTGAGGAATTTCGCGATGACGTCGGCGAGTATTTTGAAGAATGAGAATAATTTGTATTT
ATACGAAAATCAGTTAGTGGAATTTTCTACAAAAACATGTTATCTATAGATAATTTTGTTGCAAAATATG
TTGACTATGACAAAGATTGTATGTATATACCTTTAATGTATTCTCATTTTCTTATGTATTTATAATGGCA
ATGATGATACTGATGATATTTTAAGATGATGCCAGACCACAGGCTGATTTCTGCGTCTTTTGCCGAACGC
AGTGCATGTGCGGTTGTTGTTTTTTGGAATAGTTTCAATTTTCGGACTGTCCGCTTTGATTTCAGTTTCT
TGGCTTATTCAAAAAGCAAAGTAAAGCCAAAAAAGCGAGATGGCAATACCAAATGCGGCAAAACGGTAGT
GGAAGGAAAGGGGTGCGGGGCAGCGGAAGGAAGGGTGGGGCGGGGCGTGGCGGGGTCTGTGGCTGGGCGC
GACGTCACCGACGTTGGAGCCACTCCTTTGACCATGTGTGCGTGTGTGTATTATTCGTGTCTCGCCACTC
GCCGGTTGTTTTTTTCTTTTTATCTCGCTCTCTCTAGCGCCATCTCGTACGCATGCTCAACGCACCGCAT
GTTGCCGTGTCCTTTATGCGTCATTTTGGCTCGAAATAGGCAATTATTTAAACAAAGATTAGTCAACGAA
AACGCTAAAATAAATAAGTCTACAATATGGTTACTTATTGCCATGTGTGTGCAGCCAACGATAGCAACAA
AAGCAACAACACAGTGGCTTTCCCTCTTTCACTTTTTGTTTGCAAGCGCGTGCGAGCAAGACGGCACGAC
CGGCAAACGCAATTACGCTGACAAAGAGCAGACGAAGTTTTGGCCGAAAAACATCAAGGCGCCTGATACG
AATGCATTTGCAATAACAATTGCGATATTTAATATTGTTTATGAAGCTGTTTGACTTCAAAACACACAAA
AAAAAAAATAAAACAAATTATTTGAAAGAGAATTAGGAATCGGACAGCTTATCGTTACGGGCTAACAGCA
CACCGAGACGAAATAGCTTACCTGACGTCACAGCCTCTGGAAGAACTGCCGCCAAGCAGAGAGAGAGAGA
AAAAGAGGGAGAGCAGCTTAGACCGCATGTGCTTGTGTGTGAGGCGTCTCTCTCTTCGTCTCCTGTTTGC
GCAAACGCATAGACTGCACTGAGAAAATCGATTACCTATTTTTTATGAATGAATATTTGCACTATTACTA
TTCAAAACTATTAAGATAGCAATCACATTCAATAGCCAAATACTATACCACCTGAGCGATGCAACGAAAT
GATCAATTTGAGCAAAAATGCTGCATATTTAGGACGGCATCATTATAGAAATGCTTCTTGCTGTGTACTT
TTCTCTCGTCTGGCAGCTGTTTCGCCGTTATTGTTAAAACCGGCTTAAGTTAGGTGTGTTTTCTACGACT
AGTGATGCCCCTACTAGAAGATGTGTGTTGCACAAATGTCCCTGAATAACCAATTTGAAGTGCAGATAGC
AGTAAACGTAAGCTAATATGAATATTATTTAACTGTAATGTTTTAATATCGCTGGACATTACTAATAAAC
CCACTATAAACACATGTACATATGTATGTTTTGGCATACAATGAGTAGTTGGGGAAAAAATGTGTAAAAG
CACCGTGACCATCACAGCATAAAGATAACCAGCTGAAGTATCGAATATGAGTAACCCCCAAATTGAATCA
CATGCCGCAACTGATAGGACCCATGGAAGTACACTCTTCATGGCGATATACAAGACACACACAAGCACGA
ACACCCAGTTGCGGAGGAAATTCTCCGTAAATGAAAACCCAATCGGCGAACAATTCATACCCATATATGG
TAAAAGTTTTGAACGCGACTTGAGAGCGGAGAGCATTGCGGCTGATAAGGTTTTAGCGCTAAGCGGGCTT
TATAAAACGGGCTGCGGGACCAGTTTTCATATCACTACCGTTTGAGTTCTTGTGCTGTGTGGATACTCCT
CCCGACACAAAGCCGCTCCATCAGCCAGCAGTCGTCTAATCCAGAGACCCCGGATCGGGGTACCAACATG
GACGCACAAACACGACGACGTGAGCGTCGCGCTGAGAAACAAGCTCAATGGAAAGCTGCAAACGGTGGAT
CTCCTCCACATATGGCTTACCCATACGATGTTCCAGATTACGCTCCTCCAAGCTTGAATTCTGCAGATAT
CCAGCACAGTGGCGGCCGCTCGAGTATGCTTAATGCACGTGACGTGTGTCCTGAGGGCAACGACGACCAG
CAGTTGGACCACAATTTTAAGCAGATGGAGGAGCATTTGGCCTTAATGGAAGAAGGCAATGAAAACGAAG
ATCCGAGGAAAGCCACTTGTGAGTACGAGGATACGAACGAAGATGGTGCAACCTGCACATCGGGCGTTTT
ATCCGAAATCCAGGAGAACTTCGGTAGACTCCGGTTGTGTGACGTTACTGCACCACTCCTCGAATTCCAC
GGTTTGGATTGCTTGCAACAGATTCAAAAGCGCTCGCGCCATTTTGCATTCGACGGTTCTCCGGCCAAGA
AGTCGCGATCCGGAGGCGTGTTGGTCACCGGGCCAAAGCAGAAGCAACTGCAGAAGGAAAATGTGTGGAA
CCGGAAGAGTAAAGGCTCTGCGTCCGCGGATAATATTGAGAAACTGCCCATAACTATTGAGAAACTGCAT
ATGATTGGTCTGCACGGCGATTGCTTAGAGCACAACGCCGTGCTGCGTTTGATGAATCTGTTCAGATCCC
TGCATGATCACCTGACCGCCGATTTGGGCTTCTCGCGCCAAAACTCAATGCCCTCGGACTATCTGTTCGA
TATGCCGGTGAAGAGCACGATGCCTAAGAGCTTGAATGTGCGCTACCAACTGCAGGTGCTGTGCACCAAA
GTAGAGCGCTTCCTTGTCCAGCAGCGCCGCACCTTGGAGTCGAATCGCCACTTCGATTTCGAGAAATACG
ACGAGTGTGACAAGTTGCTTAAGGGTTTCGCATCCTATTTGGACAACTTCAAACTGCTTTTAAAGCCCAA
AATGCGCAATCGAAACGGAAACTCGGGGAGCAATGCGGACAAGTTCCATACTCAGCGCATGGAGAGATTG
CTAATTGGTCTGCGCGATTGGATCAAGGCTGCGCATCTCAGTGTGCACGTATTTAACTGGGAAATGGATC
TGGAGCACCGCTACTCCGGGGCCATGACCGAAAGCCACAAGTCGTTGAACGAGCGGGCCATCCTTTTGTC
CGGTGCCGAGCTAAGGGCGGCCGAAGCGCGTGGAATCAGTGCGGAGGATCTGTTCATCGCCCAGAGATAC
AAACTGGGAGGTCCGATCTATTGCGTTCTGGAGCAGCATGAGTTCCTCTCCGCTCTGATCGCCAATCCAG
AGACCTATTTCCCGCCCAGTGTTGTCGCCATTTGCGGGCCACAGAAGCTTGGCGCAGTGAGCATGGAGCA
GCCGTCAGCGTCGGAGGAGGAGTTTGAGGAGACCGAGGAAGTGCCATCATCGCCACCTCGTCACACCGGA
CGTGTACCTCGCTTCAGAAGCTAAGGGCCCGCGGTTCGAAGGTAAGCCTATCCCTAACCCTCTCCTCGGT
CTCGATTCTACGCGTACCGGTCATCATCACCATCACCATTGAGTTTAAACCCGCTGATCAGCCTCGACTG
TGCCTTCTAAGGCCTGAGCTCGCTGATCAGCCTCGATCGAGGATCCAGACATGATAAGATACATTGATGA
GTTTGGACAAACCACAACTAGAATGCAGTGAAAAAAATGCTTTATTTGTGAAATTTGTGATGCTATTGCT
TTATTTGTAACCATTATAAGCTGCAATAAACAAGTTAACAACAACAATTGCATTCATTTTATGTTTCAGG
TTCAGGGGGAGGTGTGGGAGGTTTTTTAAAGCAAGTAAAACCTCTACAAATGTGGTATGGCTGATTATGA
TCAGTCGACCGATGCCCTTGAGAGCCTTCAACCCAGTCAGCTCCTTCCGGTGGGCGCGGGGCATGACTAT
CGTCGCCGCACTTATGACTGTCTTCTTTATCATGCAACTCGTAGGACAGGTGCCGGCAGCGCTCTGGGTC
ATTTTCGGCGAGGACCGCTTTCGCTGGAGCGCGACGATGATCGGCCTGTCGCTTGCGGTATTCGGAATCT
TGCACGCCCTCGCTCAAGCCTTCGTCACTGGTCCCGCCACCAAACGTTTCGGCGAGAAGCAGGCCATTAT
CGCCGGCATGGCGGCCGACGCGCTGGGCTACGTCTTGCTGGCGTTCGCGACGCGAGGCTGGATGGCCTTC
CCCATTATGATTCTTCTCGCTTCCGGCGGCATCGGGATGCCCGCGTTGCAGGCCATGCTGTCCAGGCAGG
TAGATGACGACCATCAGGGACAGCTTCAAGGATCGCTCGCGGCTCTTACCAGCCAGCAAAAGGCCAGGAA
CCGTAAAAAGGCCGCGTTGCTGGCGTTTTTCCATAGGCTCCGCCCCCCTGACGAGCATCACAAAAATCGA
CGCTCAAGTCAGAGGTGGCGAAACCCGACAGGACTATAAAGATACCAGGCGTTTCCCCCTGGAAGCTCCC
TCGTGCGCTCTCCTGTTCCGACCCTGCCGCTTACCGGATACCTGTCCGCCTTTCTCCCTTCGGGAAGCGT
GGCGCTTTCTCAATGCTCACGCTGTAGGTATCTCAGTTCGGTGTAGGTCGTTCGCTCCAAGCTGGGCTGT
GTGCACGAACCCCCCGTTCAGCCCGACCGCTGCGCCTTATCCGGTAACTATCGTCTTGAGTCCAACCCGG
TAAGACACGACTTATCGCCACTGGCAGCAGCCACTGGTAACAGGATTAGCAGAGCGAGGTATGTAGGCGG
TGCTACAGAGTTCTTGAAGTGGTGGCCTAACTACGGCTACACTAGAAGGACAGTATTTGGTATCTGCGCT
CTGCTGAAGCCAGTTACCTTCGGAAAAAGAGTTGGTAGCTCTTGATCCGGCAAACAAACCACCGCTGGTA
GCGGTGGTTTTTTTGTTTGCAAGCAGCAGATTACGCGCAGAAAAAAAGGATCTCAAGAAGATCCTTTGAT
CTTTTCTACGGGGTCTGACGCTCAGTGGAACGAAAACTCACGTTAAGGGATTTTGGTCATGAGATTATCA
AAAAGGATCTTCACCTAGATCCTTTTAAATTAAAAATGAAGTTTTAAATCAATCTAAAGTATATATGAGT
AAACTTGGTCTGACAGTTACCAATGCTTAATCAGTGAGGCACCTATCTCAGCGATCTGTCTATTTCGTTC
ATCCATAGTTGCCTGACTCCCCGTCGTGTAGATAACTACGATACGGGAGGGCTTACCATCTGGCCCCAGT
GCTGCAATGATACCGCGAGACCCACGCTCACCGGCTCCAGATTTATCAGCAATAAACCAGCCAGCCGGAA
GGGCCGAGCGCAGAAGTGGTCCTGCAACTTTATCCGCCTCCATCCAGTCTATTAATTGTTGCCGGGAAGC
TAGAGTAAGTAGTTCGCCAGTTAATAGTTTGCGCAACGTTGTTGCCATTGCTGCAGGCATCGTGGTGTCA
CGCTCGTCGTTTGGTATGGCTTCATTCAGCTCCGGTTCCCAACGATCAAGGCGAGTTACATGATCCCCCA
TGTTGTGCAAAAAAGCGGTTAGCTCCTTCGGTCCTCCGATCGTTGTCAGAAGTAAGTTGGCCGCAGTGTT
ATCACTCATGGTTATGGCAGCACTGCATAATTCTCTTACTGTCATGCCATCCGTAAGATGCTTTTCTGTG
ACTGGTGAGTACTCAACCAAGTCATTCTGAGAATAGTGTATGCGGCGACCGAGTTGCTCTTGCCCGGCGT
CAACACGGGATAATACCGCGCCACATAGCAGAACTTTAAAAGTGCTCATCATTGGAAAACGTTCTTCGGG
GCGAAAACTCTCAAGGATCTTACCGCTGTTGAGATCCAGTTCGATGTAACCCACTCGTGCACCCAACTGA
TCTTCAGCATCTTTTACTTTCACCAGCGTTTCTGGGTGAGCAAAAACAGGAAGGCAAAATGCCGCAAAAA
AGGGAATAAGGGCGACACGGAAATGTTGAATACTCATACTCTTCCTTTTTCAATATTATTGAAGCATTTA
TCAGGGTTATTGTCTCATGAGCGGATACATATTTGAATGTATTTAGAAAAATAAACAAATAGGGGTTCCG
CGCACATTTCCCCGAAAAGTGCCACCTGACGTCTAAGAAACCATTATTATCATGACATTAACCTATAAAA
ATAGGCGTATCACGAGGCCCTTTCGT
